Addgene plasmid #190179: pXJ40-GFP-iBox-PAK4cat
Purpose: expresses GFP-tagged iBox-PAK4cat
Depositing lab: Bianxiao Cui. Publication: Engineering a Genetically Encoded Magnetic Protein Crystal. Li TL, Wang Z, You H, Ong Q, Varanasi VJ, Dong M, Lu B, Pasca SP, Cui B. Nano Lett. 2019 Oct 9;19(10):6955-6963. doi: 10.1021/acs.nanolett.9b02266. Epub 2019 Sep 25. PubMed 31552740.
Backbone
  Vector backbone: pXJ40
  Vector type: Mammalian Expression
Growth in bacteria
  Bacterial resistance: Ampicillin, 100 μg/mL
  Growth temperature: 37°C
  Growth strain: NEB Stable
  Copy number: Unknown
Gene/Insert
  Gene/Insert name: GFP-iBox-PAK4cat (alt name: INKA-box-PAK4 catalytic domain)
  Species: H. sapiens (human)
  Insert size (bp): 1791
  Promoter: CMV
  Tag / fusion protein: Flag (N terminal on insert); GFP (N terminal on insert)
  Cloning method: Unknown
  Sequencing primers: 5′ ATGAGTAAAGGAGAAGAACTTTTCAC; 3′ TCATCTGGTGCGGTTCTG
Terms and licenses: Academic/Nonprofit Terms; Industry Terms: Not Available to Industry
How to cite: pXJ40-GFP-iBox-PAK4cat was a gift from Bianxiao Cui (Addgene plasmid # 190179 ; http://n2t.net/addgene:190179 ; RRID:Addgene_190179)
