[The description below was written by a language model from this plasmid's Addgene catalogue record and pLannotate feature annotations shown in this document.]
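Description:
pXJ40-GFP-iBox-PAK4cat is a 6,089-nt mammalian expression plasmid built on the pXJ40 backbone. It is propagated in bacteria through a high-copy ColE1/pUC-type origin and selected with ampicillin via the β-lactamase gene and its native promoter. The backbone also carries an f1 phage origin and small remnants of rop, the pBR322 bom region and lacZα, which are vestigial fragments rather than functional parts.

The expression cassette is driven by the human cytomegalovirus immediate-early enhancer and promoter, followed by a rabbit β-globin intron that promotes efficient splicing and mRNA export. A T7 promoter sits just upstream of the coding region and could support in vitro transcription. The open reading frame, listed as 1,791 bp, encodes a single fusion. It begins with an N-terminal GFP, annotated as an mgfp5-type variant with folding-enhancing mutations. Next comes a short INKA-box (iBox) segment from Inka1, a protein that inhibits PAK4 by binding it in a substrate-like manner. The fusion ends with the catalytic domain of the human serine/threonine kinase PAK4. An SV40 polyadenylation signal terminates the transcript.

The catalogue lists the insert as human, although the automated annotation matched the iBox segment to the mouse Inka1 entry. It also lists an N-terminal Flag tag, which is not picked up as a separate feature in the annotation. The construct is intended to express the GFP-tagged iBox-PAK4cat fusion in mammalian cells, and the associated publication concerns engineering a genetically encoded magnetic protein crystal. This suggests the fusion serves as a fluorescent form of the crystal-forming scaffold, though the record does not spell out its exact role.
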