Features (pLannotate 1.2.2; 16 found; start..end, strand, type, name):
      9..312     +  enhancer       CMV enhancer: human cytomegalovirus immediate early enhancer
    313..516     +  promoter       CMV promoter: human cytomegalovirus (CMV) immediate early promoter
    632..654     +  promoter       SRα promoter (fragment): hybrid promoter consisting of the SV40 early promoter plus part of the long terminal repeat of human T-lymphotrophic virus 1
    678..1250    +  intron         β-globin intron: intron from rabbit β-globin gene
   1305..1323    +  promoter       T7 promoter: promoter for bacteriophage T7 RNA polymerase
   1336..2050    +  CDS            mgfp5 (fragment): GFP with folding enhancement mutations; mgfp5; suitable for expression in plants due to removal of a cryptic intron
   2056..2175    +  CDS            Inka1 (fragment): INKA1_MOUSE - Also known as Fam212a. Experimental evidence at protein level: Swiss-Prot protein existence level 1. Inhibitor of the serine/threonine-protein kinase PAK4. Acts by binding PAK4 in a substrate-like manner, inhibiting the protein kinase activity. From Mus musculus (Mouse).
   2182..3123    +  CDS            PAK4 (fragment): PAK4_HUMAN - Also known as KIAA1142. Experimental evidence at protein level: Swiss-Prot protein existence level 1. Serine/threonine protein kinase that plays a role in a variety of different signaling pathways including cytoskeleton regulation, cell migration, growth, proliferation or cell survival. Activation by various effectors including growth factor receptors or active CDC42 and RAC1 results in a conformational change and a subsequent autophosphorylation on several serine and/or threonine residues. Phosphorylates and inactivates the protein phosphatase SSH1, leading to increased inhibitor
   3182..3303    +  polyA_signal   SV40 poly(A) signal: SV40 polyadenylation signal
   3508..4096    -  rep_origin     ori: high-copy-number ColE1/pMB1/pBR322/pUC origin of replication
   4267..5127    -  CDS            AmpR: β-lactamase; bla; confers resistance to ampicillin, carbenicillin, and related antibiotics
   5128..5232    -  promoter       AmpR promoter: bla
   5327..5362    +  CDS            rop (fragment): Rop protein, which maintains plasmids at low copy number; rop
   5464..5563    +  misc_feature   bom (fragment): basis of mobility region from pBR322
   5591..6019    -  rep_origin     f1 ori (sequence partly withheld): f1 bacteriophage origin of replication; arrow indicates direction of (+) strand synthesis
   6023..2       -  CDS            lacZα (fragment) (across the origin): LacZα fragment of β-galactosidase; lacZ fragment
>Addgene plasmid #190179 | pXJ40-GFP-iBox-PAK4cat | addgene full sequence | sequence record 373481 | Addgene NGS Result
CTAGAGTCCGTTACATAACTTACGGTAAATGGCCCGCCTGGCTGACCGCCCAACGACCCCCGCCCATTGA
CGTCAATAATGACGTATGTTCCCATAGTAACGCCAATAGGGACTTTCCATTGACGTCAATGGGTGGAGTA
TTTACGGTAAACTGCCCACTTGGCAGTACATCAAGTGTATCATATGCCAAGTACGCCCCCTATTGACGTC
AATGACGGTAAATGGCCCGCCTGGCATTATGCCCAGTACATGACCTTATGGGACTTTCCTACTTGGCAGT
ACATCTACGTATTAGTCATCGCTATTACCATGGTGATGCGGTTTTGGCAGTACATCAATGGGCGTGGATA
GCGGTTTGACTCACGGGGATTTCCAAGTCTCCACCCCATTGACGTCAATGGGAGTTTGTTTTGGCACCAA
AATCAACGGGACTTTCCAAAATGTCGTAACAACTCCGCCCCATTGACGCAAATGGGCGGTAGGCGTGTAC
GGTGGGAGGTCTATATAAGCAGAGCTCGTTTAGTGAACCGTCAGATCGCCTGGAGACGCCATCCACGCTG
TTTTGACCTCCATAGAAGACACCGGGACCGATCCAGCCTCCGCGGCCGGGAACGGTGCATTGGAACGGAC
CCCTAGGCTTTTGCAAAAAGCTCCGGATCGATCCTGAGAACTTCAGGGTGAGTTTGGGGACCCTTGATTG
TTCTTTCTTTTTCGCTATTGTAAAATTCATGTTATATGGAGGGGGCAAAGTTTTCAGGGTGTTGTTTAGA
ATGGGAAGATGTCCCTTGTATCACCATGGACCCTCATGATAATTTTGTTTCTTTCACTTTCTACTCTGTT
GACAACCATTGTCTCCTCTTATTTTCTTTTCATTTTCTGTAACTTTTTCGTTAAACTTTAGCTTGCATTT
GTAACGAATTTTTAAATTCACTTTTGTTTATTTGTCAGATTGTAAGTACTTTCTCTAATCACTTTTTTTT
CAAGGCAATCAGGGTATATTATATTGTACTTCAGCACAGTTTTAGAGAACAATTGTTATAATTAAATGAT
AAGGTAGAATATTTCTGCATATAAATTCTGGCTGGCGTGGAAATATTCTTATTGGTAGAAACAACTACAT
CCTGGTCATCATCCTGCCTTTCTCTTTATGGTTACAATGATATACACTGTTTGAGATGAGGATAAAATAC
TCTGAGTCCAAACCGGGCCCCTCTGCTAACCATGTTCATGCCTTCTTCTTTTTCCTACAGCTCCTGGGCA
ACGTGCTGGTTATTGTGCTGTCTCATCATTTTGGCAAAGAATTGTAATACGACTCACTATAGGGCGAATT
CCACCATGAGTAAAGGAGAAGAACTTTTCACTGGAGTTGTCCCAATTCTTGTTGAATTAGATGGTGATGT
TAATGGGTACAAATTTTCTGTCAGTGGAGAGGGTGAAGGTGATGCAACATACGGAAAACTTACCCTTAAA
TTTATTTGCACTACTGGAAAACTACCTGTTCCATGGCCAACACTTGTCACTACTCTCACTTATGGTGTTC
AATGCTTTTCAAGATATCCAGATCATATGAAGCGGCACGACTTCTTCAAGAGCGCCATGCCTGAGGGATA
CGTGCAGGAGAGGACCATCTTCTTCAAGGACGACGGGAACTACAAGACACGTGCTGAAGTCAAGTTTGAG
GGAGACACCCTCGTCAACAGGATCGAGCTTAAGGGAATCGATTTCAAGGAGGACGGAAACATCCTCGGCC
ACAAGTTGGAATACAACTACAACTCCCACAACGTATACATCATGGCCGACAAGCAAAAGAACGGCATCAA
AGCCAACTTCAAGACCCGCCACAACATCGAAGACGGCGGCGTGCAACTCGCTGATCATTATCAACAAAAT
ACTCCAATTGGCGATGACCCTGTCCTTTTACCAGACAACCATTACCTGTCCACACAATCTGCCCTTTCGA
AAGATCCCAACGAAAAGAGAGACCACATGGTCATTCTTGAGTTTGTAACGGCTGCTGGGATTACACATGG
CATGGATGAACTATACAAATCAGGTGGATCCGAAGCAGAGGACTGGACAGCAGCCCTACTGAACAGGGGT
CGCAGTCGCCAGCCCCTGGTACTAGGGGACAATTGCTTTGCTGACTTGGTGCACAACTGGATGGAGCTGC
CTGAGGAATTCCCCGCCGCCCCTGCTGTTCCTGGGCCCCCTGGCCCCCGCTCACCACAGCGGGAGCCACA
GCGAGTATCCCATGAGCAGTTCCGGGCTGCCCTGCAGCTGGTGGTGGACCCAGGCGACCCCCGCTCCTAC
CTGGACAACTTCATCAAGATTGGCGAGGGCTCCACGGGCATCGTGTGCATCGCCACCGTGCGCAGCTCGG
GCAAGCTGGTGGCCGTCAAGAAGATGGACCTGCGCAAGCAGCAGAGGCGCGAGCTGCTCTTCAACGAGGT
GGTAATCATGAGGGACTACCAGCACGAGAATGTGGTGGAGATGTACAACAGCTACCTGGTGGGGGACGAG
CTCTGGGTGGTCATGGAGTTCCTGGAAGGAGGCGCCCTCACCGACATCGTCACCCACACCAGGATGAACG
AGGAGCAGATCGCAGCCGTGTGCCTTGCAGTGCTGCAGGCCCTGTCGGTGCTCCACGCCCAGGGCGTCAT
CCACCGGGACATCAAGAGCGACTCGATCCTGCTGACCCATGATGGCAGGGTGAAGCTGTCAGACTTTGGG
TTCTGCGCCCAGGTGAGCAAGGAAGTGCCCCGAAGGAAGTCGCTGGTCGGCACGCCCTACTGGATGGCCC
CAGAGCTCATCTCCCGCCTTCCCTACGGGCCAGAGGTAGACATCTGGTCGCTGGGGATAATGGTGATTGA
GATGGTGGACGGAGAGCCCCCCTACTTCAACGAGCCACCCCTCAAAGCCATGAAGATGATTCGGGACAAC
CTGCCACCCCGACTGAAGAACCTGCACAAGGTGTCGCCATCCCTGAAGGGCTTCCTGGACCGCCTGCTGG
TGCGAGACCCTGCCCAGCGGGCCACGGCAGCCGAGCTGCTGAAGCACCCATTCCTGGCCAAGGCAGGGCC
GCCTGCCAGCATCGTGCCCCTCATGCGCCAGAACCGCACCAGATGACTCGAGGCGGCCGCCCCGGGCTGC
AGGAGCTCGGTACCAGATCTTATTAAAGCAGAACTTGTTTATTGCAGCTTATAATGGTTACAAATAAAGC
AATAGCATCACAAATTTCACAAATAAAGCATTTTTTTCACTGCATTCTAGTTGTGGTTTGTCCAAACTCA
TCAATGTATCTTATCATGTCTGGTCGACTCTAGACTCTTCCGCTTCCTCGCTCACTGACTCGCTGCGCTC
GGTCGTTCGGCTGCGGCGAGCGGTATCAGCTCACTCAAAGGCGGTAATACGGTTATCCACAGAATCAGGG
GATAACGCAGGAAAGAACATGTGAGCAAAAGGCCAGCAAAAGGCCAGGAACCGTAAAAAGGCCGCGTTGC
TGGCGTTTTTCCATAGGCTCCGCCCCCCTGACGAGCATCACAAAAATCGACGCTCAAGTCAGAGGTGGCG
AAACCCGACAGGACTATAAAGATACCAGGCGTTTCCCCCTGGAAGCTCCCTCGTGCGCTCTCCTGTTCCG
ACCCTGCCGCTTACCGGATACCTGTCCGCCTTTCTCCCTTCGGGAAGCGTGGCGCTTTCTCATAGCTCAC
GCTGTAGGTATCTCAGTTCGGTGTAGGTCGTTCGCTCCAAGCTGGGCTGTGTGCACGAACCCCCCGTTCA
GCCCGACCGCTGCGCCTTATCCGGTAACTATCGTCTTGAGTCCAACCCGGTAAGACACGACTTATCGCCA
CTGGCAGCAGCCACTGGTAACAGGATTAGCAGAGCGAGGTATGTAGGCGGTGCTACAGAGTTCTTGAAGT
GGTGGCCTAACTACGGCTACACTAGAAGAACAGTATTTGGTATCTGCGCTCTGCTGAAGCCAGTTACCTT
CGGAAAAAGAGTTGGTAGCTCTTGATCCGGCAAACAAACCACCGCTGGTAGCGGTGGTTTTTTTGTTTGC
AAGCAGCAGATTACGCGCAGAAAAAAAGGATCTCAAGAAGATCCTTTGATCTTTTCTACGGGGTCTGACG
CTCAGTGGAACGAAAACTCACGTTAAGGGATTTTGGTCATGAGATTATCAAAAAGGATCTTCACCTAGAT
CCTTTTAAATTAAAAATGAAGTTTTAAATCAATCTAAAGTATATATGAGTAAACTTGGTCTGACAGTTAC
CAATGCTTAATCAGTGAGGCACCTATCTCAGCGATCTGTCTATTTCGTTCATCCATAGTTGCCTGACTCC
CCGTCGTGTAGATAACTACGATACGGGAGGGCTTACCATCTGGCCCCAGTGCTGCAATGATACCGCGAGA
CCCACGCTCACCGGCTCCAGATTTATCAGCAATAAACCAGCCAGCCGGAAGGGCCGAGCGCAGAAGTGGT
CCTGCAACTTTATCCGCCTCCATCCAGTCTATTAATTGTTGCCGGGAAGCTAGAGTAAGTAGTTCGCCAG
TTAATAGTTTGCGCAACGTTGTTGCCATTGCTACAGGCATCGTGGTGTCACGCTCGTCGTTTGGTATGGC
TTCATTCAGCTCCGGTTCCCAACGATCAAGGCGAGTTACATGATCCCCCATGTTGTGCAAAAAAGCGGTT
AGCTCCTTCGGTCCTCCGATCGTTGTCAGAAGTAAGTTGGCCGCAGTGTTATCACTCATGGTTATGGCAG
CACTGCATAATTCTCTTACTGTCATGCCATCCGTAAGATGCTTTTCTGTGACTGGTGAGTACTCAACCAA
GTCATTCTGAGAATAGTGTATGCGGCGACCGAGTTGCTCTTGCCCGGCGTCAATACGGGATAATACCGCG
CCACATAGCAGAACTTTAAAAGTGCTCATCATTGGAAAACGTTCTTCGGGGCGAAAACTCTCAAGGATCT
TACCGCTGTTGAGATCCAGTTCGATGTAACCCACTCGTGCACCCAACTGATCTTCAGCATCTTTTACTTT
CACCAGCGTTTCTGGGTGAGCAAAAACAGGAAGGCAAAATGCCGCAAAAAAGGGAATAAGGGCGACACGG
AAATGTTGAATACTCATACTCTTCCTTTTTCAATATTATTGAAGCATTTATCAGGGTTATTGTCTCATGA
GCGGATACATATTTGAATGTATTTAGAAAAATAAACAAATAGGGGTTCCGCGCACATTTCCCCGAAAAGT
GCCACCTGACGTCTAAGAAACCATTATTATCATGACATTAACCTATAAAAATAGGCGTATCACGAGGCCC
TTTCGTCTCGCGCGTTTCGGTGATGACGGTGAAAACCTCTGACACATGCAGCTCCCGGAGACGGTCACAG
CTTGTCTGTAAGCGGATGCCGGGAGCAGACAAGCCCGTCAGGGCGCGTCAGCGGGTGTTGGCGGGTGTCG
GGGCTGGCTTAACTATGCGGCATCAGAGCAGATTGTACTGAGAGTGCACCATATGCGGTGTGAAATACCG
CACAGATGCGTAAGGAGAAAATACCGCATCAGGAAATTGTAAGCGTTAATATTTTGTTAAAATTCGCGTT
AAATTTTTGTTAAATCAGCTCATTTTTTAACCAATAGGCCGAAATCGGCAAAATCCCTTATAAATCAAAA
GAATAGACCGAGATAGGGT
[37 nt withheld, positions 5690-5726]
AAAGAACGTGGACTCCAACGTCAAAGG
[49 nt withheld, positions 5754-5802]
T
[91 nt withheld, positions 5804-5894]
G
[124 nt withheld, positions 5896-6019]
CCATTCGCCATTCAGGCTGCGCAACTGTTGGGAAGGGCGATCGGTGCGGGCCTCTTCGCTATTACGCCAG
